Addgene plasmid #100019: pRSET a MatryoshCaMP6s
Purpose: Bacterial expression of fluorescent reporter for calcium signaling, based off of GCaMP6s. Contains a stable reference Large Stokes Shift (LSS) mOrange nested within the reporting cpEGFP.
Depositing lab: Wolf Frommer. Depositing organization: Carnegie Institution for Science. Publication: Ratiometric Matryoshka biosensors from a nested cassette of green- and orange-emitting fluorescent proteins. Ast C, Foret J, Oltrogge LM, De Michele R, Kleist TJ, Ho CH, Frommer WB. Nat Commun. 2017 Sep 5;8(1):431. doi: 10.1038/s41467-017-00400-2. PubMed 28874729.
Backbone
  Vector backbone: pRSET A
  Backbone manufacturer: Thermo Fisher Scientific
  Backbone size w/o insert (bp): 2973
  Total vector size (bp): 4932
  Vector type: Bacterial Expression
Growth in bacteria
  Bacterial resistance: Ampicillin, 100 μg/mL
  Growth temperature: 37°C
  Growth strain: DH5alpha
  Copy number: High Copy
Gene/Insert
  Gene/Insert name: MatryoshCaMP6s (alt names: GCaMP6s-LSSmOrange; MCaMP6s)
  Insert size (bp): 1959
  Promoter: T7
  Tag / fusion protein: 6x HIS tag (N terminal on backbone); Xpress_EK tag (N terminal on backbone)
  Cloning method: Ligation Independent Cloning
  Sequencing primers: 5′ T7; 3′ T7 term
Resource information
  A portion of this plasmid was derived from a plasmid made by: The GCaMP6s portion was derived from Addgene plasmid #40753 (Douglas Kim).
Terms and licenses: Academic/Nonprofit Terms; Industry Terms: Not Available to Industry
How to cite: pRSET a MatryoshCaMP6s was a gift from Wolf Frommer (Addgene plasmid # 100019 ; http://n2t.net/addgene:100019 ; RRID:Addgene_100019)
