[The description below was written by a language model from this plasmid's Addgene catalogue record and pLannotate feature annotations shown in this document.]
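Description:
pRSET a MatryoshCaMP6s is a 4,932 bp bacterial expression plasmid built on the pRSET A backbone for producing a ratiometric, genetically encoded calcium sensor in E. coli. It replicates from a high-copy ColE1/pUC-type origin, is selected through the β-lactamase (AmpR) gene with its own promoter, and also carries an f1 phage origin that allows single-stranded DNA production. Expression is driven by the T7 promoter, so it requires a host supplying T7 RNA polymerase. A T7 gene 10 ribosome binding site and leader sit upstream, and a T7 terminator closes the transcription unit.

The roughly 1.96 kb insert, MatryoshCaMP6s (also called GCaMP6s-LSSmOrange or MCaMP6s), is fused in frame to the backbone's N-terminal 6xHis tag and Xpress epitope with its enterokinase cleavage site, which support affinity purification, detection and tag removal. The sensor derives from GCaMP6s: a calmodulin-binding peptide from myosin light chain kinase, a circularly permuted EGFP and calmodulin. Calcium-dependent binding of calmodulin to the peptide changes the green fluorescence. In this "Matryoshka" design, the large Stokes shift protein LSSmOrange is nested inside the cpEGFP. It provides a stable orange reference signal against which the calcium-responsive green signal can be normalised.

The feature table matches this layout. The segment before LSSmOrange is labelled as an mVenus C-terminal fragment, which most likely reflects homology to the first portion of cpEGFP, and the remaining GCaMP6s sequence follows LSSmOrange. Short hits annotated as capTEV (covering the His tag), SV40 large T antigen, SET1, lacZα and lacI are fragmentary matches to backbone or linker sequence, not functional elements. The construct is suited to recombinant production and in vitro characterisation of the sensor protein.
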