Features (pLannotate 1.2.2; 18 found; start..end, strand, type, name):
      1..19      +  promoter       T7 promoter: promoter for bacteriophage T7 RNA polymerase
     51..73      +  RBS            RBS: efficient ribosome binding site from bacteriophage T7 gene 10 (Olins and Rangwala, 1989)
     93..113     +  CDS            capTEV™ (fragment): composite tag for in vivo biotinylation, TEV protease cleavage, and 6xHis tagging
    114..146     +  CDS            T7 tag (gene 10 leader): leader peptide from bacteriophage T7 gene 10 promotes efficient translation in E. coli
    150..173     +  CDS            Xpress™ tag: Xpress™ epitope tag, including an enterokinase recognition and cleavage site
    201..257     +  CDS            calmodulin-binding peptide: calmodulin-binding peptide from avian smooth muscle myosin light chain kinase
    282..533     +  CDS            VC155: C-terminal fragment of mVenus for use in bimolecular fluorescence complementation (BiFC) (Kodama and Hu, 2010)
    543..1250    +  CDS            LSSmOrange: LSSmOrange is a basic (constitutively fluorescent) long stokes shift fluorescent protein published in 2012, derived from Discosoma sp.. It has moderate acid sensitivity.
   1251..2144    +  CDS            GCaMP6s (fragment): improved fluorescent protein-based calcium sensor (Chen et al., 2013)
   2160..2243    +  CDS            large T antigen (fragment): large T antigen from SV40 (simian virus 40)
   2271..2320    +  CDS            SET1 (fragment): solubility-enhancement tag derived from T7 phage gene 10B
   2328..2375    +  terminator     T7 terminator: transcription terminator for bacteriophage T7 RNA polymerase
   2401..2467    +  CDS            lacZα (fragment): LacZα fragment of β-galactosidase; lacZ fragment
   2472..2900    +  rep_origin     f1 ori (sequence partly withheld): f1 bacteriophage origin of replication; arrow indicates direction of (+) strand synthesis
   2953..3057    +  promoter       AmpR promoter: bla
   3058..3918    +  CDS            AmpR: β-lactamase; bla; confers resistance to ampicillin, carbenicillin, and related antibiotics
   4089..4677    +  rep_origin     ori: high-copy-number ColE1/pMB1/pBR322/pUC origin of replication
   4860..4913    +  CDS            lacI (fragment): lac repressor; lacI; The lac repressor binds to the lac operator to inhibit transcription in E. coli. This inhibition can be relieved by adding lactose or isopropyl-β-D-thiogalactopyranoside (IPTG).
>Addgene plasmid #100019 | pRSET a MatryoshCaMP6s | addgene full sequence | sequence record 194295 | Addgene NGS Result
TAATACGACTCACTATAGGGAGACCACAACGGTTTCCCTCTAGAAATAATTTTGTTTAACTTTAAGAAGG
AGATATACATATGCGGGGTTCTCATCATCATCATCATCATGGTATGGCTAGCATGACTGGTGGACAGCAA
ATGGGTCGGGATCTGTACGACGATGACGATAAGGATCTCGCCACCATGGTCGACTCATCACGTCGTAAGT
GGAATAAGACAGGTCACGCAGTCAGAGCTATAGGTCGGCTGAGCTCACTCGAGAACGTCTATATCAAGGC
CGACAAGCAGAAGAACGGCATCAAGGCGAACTTCCACATCCGCCACAACATCGAGGACGGCGGCGTGCAG
CTCGCCTACCACTACCAGCAGAACACCCCCATCGGCGACGGCCCCGTGCTGCTGCCCGACAACCACTACC
TGAGCGTGCAGTCCAAACTTTCGAAAGACCCCAACGAGAAGCGCGATCACATGGTCCTGCTGGAGTTCGT
GACCGCCGCCGGGATCACTCTCGGCATGGACGAGCTGTACAAGGGCGGTACCATGGTGAGCAAGGGCGAG
GAGAATAACATGGCCATCATCAAGGAGTTCATGCGCTTCAAGGTGCGCATGGAGGGCTCCGTGAACGGCC
ACGAGTTCGAGATCGAGGGCGAGGGCGAGGGCCGCCCCTACGAGGGCTTTCAGACCGTTAAGCTGAAGGT
GACCAAGGGTGGCCCCCTGCCCTTCGCCTGGGACATCTTGTCCCCTCAGTTCACCTACGGCTCCAAGGCC
TACGTGAAGCACCCCGCCGACATCCCCGACTACCTCAAGCTGTCCTTCCCCGAGGGCTTCAAGTGGGAGC
GCGTGATGAACTTCGAGGACGGCGGCGTGGTGACCGTGACTCAGGACTCCTCCCTGCAGGACGGCGAGTT
CATCTACAAGGTGAAGCTGCGCGGCACCAACTTCCCCTCCGACGGCCCCGTAATGCAGAAGAAGACCATG
GGCATGGAGGCCTCCTCCGAGCGGATGTACCCCGAGGACGGCGCCCTGAAGGGCGAGGACAAGCTCAGGC
TGAAGCTGAAGGACGGCGGCCACTACACCTCCGAGGTCAAGACCACCTACAAGGCCAAGAAGCCCGTGCA
GTTGCCCGGCGCCTACATCGTCGACATCAAGTTGGACATCACCTCCCACAACGAGGACTACACCATCGTG
GAACAGTACGAACGCGCCGAGGGCCGCCACTCCACCGGCGGCATGGACGAGCTGTACAAGGGAGGGAGCA
TGGTGAGCAAGGGCGAGGAGCTGTTCACCGGGGTGGTGCCCATCCTGGTCGAGCTGGACGGCGACGTAAA
CGGCCACAAGTTCAGCGTGTCCGGCGAGGGTGAGGGCGATGCCACCTACGGCAAGCTGACCCTGAAGTTC
ATCTGCACCACCGGCAAGCTGCCCGTGCCCTGGCCCACCCTCGTGACCACCCTGACCTACGGCGTGCAGT
GCTTCAGCCGCTACCCCGACCACATGAAGCAGCACGACTTCTTCAAGTCCGCCATGCCCGAAGGCTACAT
CCAGGAGCGCACCATCTTCTTCAAGGACGACGGCAACTACAAGACCCGCGCCGAGGTGAAGTTCGAGGGC
GACACCCTGGTGAACCGCATCGAGCTGAAGGGCATCGACTTCAAGGAGGACGGCAACATCCTGGGGCACA
AGCTGGAGTACAACCTGCCGGACCAACTGACTGAAGAGCAGATCGCAGAATTTAAAGAGGCTTTCTCCCT
ATTTGACAAGGACGGGGATGGGACAATAACAACCAAGGAGCTGGGGACGGTGATGCGGTCTCTGGGGCAG
AACCCCACAGAAGCAGAGCTGCAGGACATGATCAATGAAGTAGATGCCGACGGTGACGGCACAATCGACT
TCCCTGAGTTCCTGACAATGATGGCAAGAAAAATGAAATACAGGGACACGGAAGAAGAAATTAGAGAAGC
GTTCGGTGTGTTTGATAAGGATGGCAATGGCTACATCAGTGCAGCAGAGCTTCGCCACGTGATGACAAAC
CTTGGAGAGAAGTTAACAGATGAAGAGGTTGATGAAATGATCAGGGAAGCAGACATCGATGGGGATGGTC
AGGTAAACTACGAAGAGTTTGTACAAATGATGACAGCGAAGTGAGCGGCCGCGACTCTAGATCATAATCA
GCCATACCACATTTGTAGAGGTTTTACTTGCTTTAAAAAACCTCCCACACCTCCCCCTGAACCTGAAACA
TAAAATGAATGCAATTCGAAGCTTGATCCGGCTGCTAACAAAGCCCGAAAGGAAGCTGAGTTGGCTGCTG
CCACCGCTGAGCAATAACTAGCATAACCCCTTGGGGCCTCTAAACGGGTCTTGAGGGGTTTTTTGCTGAA
AGGAGGAACTATATCCGGATCTGGCGTAATAGCGAAGAGGCCCGCACCGATCGCCCTTCCCAACAGTTGC
GCAGCCTGAATGGCGAATGGG
[124 nt withheld, positions 2472-2595]
C
[91 nt withheld, positions 2597-2687]
A
[49 nt withheld, positions 2689-2737]
CCTTTGACGTTGGAGTCCACGTTCTTT
[37 nt withheld, positions 2765-2801]
ACCCTATCTCGGTCTATTCTTTTGATTTATAAGGGATTTTGCCGATTTCGGCCTATTGGTTAAAAAATGA
GCTGATTTAACAAAAATTTAACGCGAATTTTAACAAAATATTAACGCTTACAATTTAGGTGGCACTTTTC
GGGGAAATGTGCGCGGAACCCCTATTTGTTTATTTTTCTAAATACATTCAAATATGTATCCGCTCATGAG
ACAATAACCCTGATAAATGCTTCAATAATATTGAAAAAGGAAGAGTATGAGTATTCAACATTTCCGTGTC
GCCCTTATTCCCTTTTTTGCGGCATTTTGCCTTCCTGTTTTTGCTCACCCAGAAACGCTGGTGAAAGTAA
AAGATGCTGAAGATCAGTTGGGTGCACGAGTGGGTTACATCGAACTGGATCTCAACAGCGGTAAGATCCT
TGAGAGTTTTCGCCCCGAAGAACGTTTTCCAATGATGAGCACTTTTAAAGTTCTGCTATGTGGCGCGGTA
TTATCCCGTATTGACGCCGGGCAAGAGCAACTCGGTCGCCGCATACACTATTCTCAGAATGACTTGGTTG
AGTACTCACCAGTCACAGAAAAGCATCTTACGGATGGCATGACAGTAAGAGAATTATGCAGTGCTGCCAT
AACCATGAGTGATAACACTGCGGCCAACTTACTTCTGACAACGATCGGAGGACCGAAGGAGCTAACCGCT
TTTTTGCACAACATGGGGGATCATGTAACTCGCCTTGATCGTTGGGAACCGGAGCTGAATGAAGCCATAC
CAAACGACGAGCGTGACACCACGATGCCTGTAGCAATGGCAACAACGTTGCGCAAACTATTAACTGGCGA
ACTACTTACTCTAGCTTCCCGGCAACAATTAATAGACTGGATGGAGGCGGATAAAGTTGCAGGACCACTT
CTGCGCTCGGCCCTTCCGGCTGGCTGGTTTATTGCTGATAAATCTGGAGCCGGTGAGCGTGGGTCTCGCG
GTATCATTGCAGCACTGGGGCCAGATGGTAAGCCCTCCCGTATCGTAGTTATCTACACGACGGGGAGTCA
GGCAACTATGGATGAACGAAATAGACAGATCGCTGAGATAGGTGCCTCACTGATTAAGCATTGGTAACTG
TCAGACCAAGTTTACTCATATATACTTTAGATTGATTTAAAACTTCATTTTTAATTTAAAAGGATCTAGG
TGAAGATCCTTTTTGATAATCTCATGACCAAAATCCCTTAACGTGAGTTTTCGTTCCACTGAGCGTCAGA
CCCCGTAGAAAAGATCAAAGGATCTTCTTGAGATCCTTTTTTTCTGCGCGTAATCTGCTGCTTGCAAACA
AAAAAACCACCGCTACCAGCGGTGGTTTGTTTGCCGGATCAAGAGCTACCAACTCTTTTTCCGAAGGTAA
CTGGCTTCAGCAGAGCGCAGATACCAAATACTGTTCTTCTAGTGTAGCCGTAGTTAGGCCACCACTTCAA
GAACTCTGTAGCACCGCCTACATACCTCGCTCTGCTAATCCTGTTACCAGTGGCTGCTGCCAGTGGCGAT
AAGTCGTGTCTTACCGGGTTGGACTCAAGACGATAGTTACCGGATAAGGCGCAGCGGTCGGGCTGAACGG
GGGGTTCGTGCACACAGCCCAGCTTGGAGCGAACGACCTACACCGAACTGAGATACCTACAGCGTGAGCT
ATGAGAAAGCGCCACGCTTCCCGAAGGGAGAAAGGCGGACAGGTATCCGGTAAGCGGCAGGGTCGGAACA
GGAGAGCGCACGAGGGAGCTTCCAGGGGGAAACGCCTGGTATCTTTATAGTCCTGTCGGGTTTCGCCACC
TCTGACTTGAGCGTCGATTTTTGTGATGCTCGTCAGGGGGGCGGAGCCTATGGAAAAACGCCAGCAACGC
GGCCTTTTTACGGTTCCTGGCCTTTTGCTGGCCTTTTGCTCACATGTTCTTTCCTGCGTTATCCCCTGAT
TCTGTGGATAACCGTATTACCGCCTTTGAGTGAGCTGATACCGCTCGCCGCAGCCGAACGACCGAGCGCA
GCGAGTCAGTGAGCGAGGAAGCGGAAGAGCGCCCAATACGCAAACCGCCTCTCCCCGCGCGTTGGCCGAT
TCATTAATGCAGGATCTCGATCCCGCGAAAT
